>Addgene plasmid #128546 | pGJM010 | addgene full sequence | sequence record 251563 | Addgene NGS Result
GATCTAACATCCAAAGACGAAAGGTTGAATGAAACCTTTTTGCCATCCGACATCCACAGGTCCATTCTCA
CACATAAGTGCCAAACGCAACAGGAGGGGATACACTAGCAGCAGACCGTTGCAAACGCAGGACCTCCACT
CCTCTTCTCCTCAACACCCACTTTTGCCATCGAAAAACCAGCCCAGTTATTGGGCTTGATTGGAGCTCGC
TCATTCCAATTCCTTCTATTAGGCTACTAACACCATGACTTTATTAGCCTGTCTATCCTGGCCCCCCTGG
CGAGGTTCATGTTTGTTTATTTCCGAATGCAACAAGCTCCGCATTACACCCGAACATCACTCCAGATGAG
GGCTTTCTGAGTGTGGGGTCAAATAGTTTCATGTTCCCCAAATGGCCCAAAACTGACAGTTTAAACGCTG
TCTTGGAACCTAATATGACAAAAGCGTGATCTCATCCAAGATGAACTAAGTTTGGTTCGTTGAAATGCTA
ACGGCCAGTTGGTCAAAAAGAAACTTCCAAAAGTCGGCATACCGTTTGTCTTGTTTGGTATTGATTGACG
AATGCTCAAAAATAATCTCATTAATGCTTAGCGCAGTCTCTCTATCGCTTCTGAACCCCGGTGCACCTGT
GCCGAAACGCAAATGGGGAAACACCCGCTTTTTGGATGATTATGCATTGTCTCCACATTGTATGCTTCCA
AGATTCTGGTGGGAATACTGCTGATAGCCTAACGTTCATGATCAAAATTTAACTGTTCTAACCCCTACTT
GACAGCAATATATAAACAGAAGGAAGCTGCCCTGTCTTAAACCTTTTTTTTTATCATCATTATTAGCTTA
CTTTCATAATTGCGACTGGTTCCAATTGACAAGCTTTTGATTTTAACGACTTTTAACGACAACTTGAGAA
GATCAAAAAACAACTAATTATTCGAAGGATCCAAACGATGAGATTTCCTTCAATTTTTACTGCAGTTTTA
TTCGCAGCATCCTCCGCATTAGCTGCTCCAGTCAACACTACAACAGAAGATGAAACGGCACAAATTCCGG
CTGAAGCTGTCATCGGTTACTCAGATTTAGAAGGGGATTTCGATGTTGCTGTTTTGCCATTTTCCAACAG
CACAAATAACGGGTTATTGTTTATAAATACTACTATTGCCAGCATTGCTGCTAAAGAAGAAGGGGTATCT
CTCGAGAAAGAGAGGCTGAAGCTCCCTATGGCCGAGGTAGAACTGAATCCGGATGCTATCAGCAGATGGA
GGAGGCGGAGATGCTCAACCACTGCGGGATGTACCTCATGAAAAATTTAGGAGAAAGGAGCCAAGTTAGT
CCCAGAATGAGAGAAGAGGATCACAAGCAACTTTGCTGCATGCAACTGAAGAACCTAGATGAGAAGTGCA
TGTGCGAAGGCTTAAGGATGATGATGAGGATGATGCAACAGAAGTTGAACGAACCAATGTGGATAAGGAT
GCGAGATCAAGTGATGAGCATGGCTCATAACCTGCCCATAGAATGCAATCTCATGTCCCAACCATGCCAA
ATGTAATAAGGGCGAATTCCCTAGGGCGGCCGCGAATTAATTCGCCTTAGACATGACTGTTCCTCAGTTC
AAGTTGGGCACTTACGAGAAGACCGGTCTTGCTAGATTCTAATCAAGAGGATGTCAGAATGCCATTTGCC
TGAGAGATGCAGGCTTCATTTTTGATACTTTTTTATTTGTAACCTATATAGTATAGGATTTTTTTTGTCA
TTTTGTTTCTTCTCGTACGAGCTTGCTCCTGATCAGCCTATCTCGCAGCTGATGAATATCTTGTGGTAGG
GGTTTGGGAAAATCATTCGAGTTTGATGTTTTTCTTGGTATTTCCCACTCCTCTTCAGAGTACAGAAGAT
TAAGTGAGACGTTCGTTTGTGCAAGCTTATCGATAAGCTTTAATGCGGTAGTTTATCACAGTTAAATTGC
TAACGCAGTCAGGCACCGTGTATGAAATCTAACAATGCGCTCATCGTCATCCTCGGCACCGTCACCCTGG
ATGCTGTAGGCATAGGCTTGGTTATGCCGGTACTGCCGGGCCTCTTGCGGGATATCGTCCATTCCGACAG
CATCGCCAGTCACTATGGCGTGCTGCTAGCGCTATATGCGTTGATGCAATTTCTATGCGCACCCGTTCTC
GGAGCACTGTCCGACCGCTTTGGCCGCCGCCCAGTCCTGCTCGCTTCGCTACTTGGAGCCACTATCGACT
ACGCGATCATGGCGACCACACCCGTCCTGTGGATCTATCGAATCTAAATGTAAGTTAAAATCTCTAAATA
ATTAAATAAGTCCCAGTTTCTCCATACGAACCTTAACAGCATTGCGGTGAGCATCTAGACCTTCAACAGC
AGCCAGATCCATCACTGCTTGGCCAATATGTTTCAGTCCCTCAGGAGTTACGTCTTGTGAAGTGATGAAC
TTCTGGAAGGTTGCAGTGTTAACTCCGCTGTATTGACGGGCATATCCGTACGTTGGCAAAGTGTGGTTGG
TACCGGAGGAGTAATCTCCACAACTCTCTGGAGAGTAGGCACCAACAAACACAGATCCAGCGTGTTGTAC
TTGATCAACATAAGAAGAAGCATTCTCGATTTGCAGGATCAAGTGTTCAGGAGCGTACTGATTGGACATT
TCCAAAGCCTGCTCGTAGGTTGCAACCGATAGGGTTGTAGAGTGTGCAATACACTTGCGTACAATTTCAA
CCCTTGGCAACTGCACAGCTTGGTTGTGAACAGCATCTTCAATTCTGGCAAGCTCCTTGTCTGTCATATC
GACAGCCAACAGAATCACCTGGGAATCAATACCATGTTCAGCTTGAGACAGAAGGTCTGAGGCAACGAAA
TCTGGATCAGCGTATTTATCAGCAATAACTAGAACTTCAGAAGGCCCAGCAGGCATGTCAATACTACACA
GGGCTGATGTGTCATTTTGAACCATCATCTTGGCAGCAGTAACGAACTGGTTTCCTGGACCAAATATTTT
GTCACACTTAGGAACAGTTTCTGTTCCGTAAGCCATAGCAGCTACTGCCTGGGCGCCTCCTGCTAGCACG
ATACACTTAGCACCAACCTTGTGGGCAACGTAGATGACTTCTGGGGTAAGGGTACCATCCTTCTTAGGTG
GAGATGCAAAAACAATTTCTTTGCAACCAGCAACTTTGGCAGGAACACCCAGCATCAGGGAAGTGGAAGG
CAGAATTGCGGTTCCACCAGGAATATAGAGGCCAACTTTCTCAATAGGTCTTGCAAAACGAGAGCAGACT
ACACCAGGGCAAGTCTCAACTTGCAACGTCTCCGTTAGTTGAGCTTCATGGAATTTCCTGACGTTATCTA
TAGAGAGATCAATGGCTCTCTTAACGTTATCTGGCAATTGCATAAGTTCCTCTGGGAAAGGAGCTTCTAA
CACAGGTGTCTTCAAAGCGACTCCATCAAACTTGGCAGTTAGTTCTAAAAGGGCTTTGTCACCATTTTGA
CGAACATTGTCGACAATTGGTTTGACTAATTCCATAATCTGTTCCGTTTTCTGGATAGGACGACGAAGGG
CATCTTCAATTTCTTGTGAGGAGGCCTTAGAAACGTCAATTTTGCACAATTCAATACGACCTTCAGAAGG
GACTTCTTTAGGTTTGGATTCTTCTTTAGGTTGTTCCTTGGTGTATCCTGGCTTGGCATCTCCTTTCCTT
CTAGTGACCTTTAGGGACTTCATATCCAGGTTTCTCTCCACCTCGTCCAACGTCACACCGTACTTGGCAC
ATCTAACTAATGCAAAATAAAATAAGTCAGCACATTCCCAGGCTATATCTTCCTTGGATTTAGCTTCTGC
AAGTTCATCAGCTTCCTCCCTAATTTTAGCGTTCAACAAAACTTCGTCGTCAAATAACCGTTTGGTATAA
GAACCTTCTGGAGCATTGCTCTTACGATCCCACAAGGTGGCTTCCATGGCTCTAAGACCCTTTGATTGGC
CAAAACAGGAAGTGCGTTCCAAGTGACAGAAACCAACACCTGTTTGTTCAACCACAAATTTCAAGCAGTC
TCCATCACAATCCAATTCGATACCCAGCAACTTTTGAGTTGCTCCAGATGTAGCACCTTTATACCACAAA
CCGTGACGACGAGATTGGTAGACTCCAGTTTGTGTCCTTATAGCCTCCGGAATAGACTTTTTGGACGAGT
ACACCAGGCCCAACGAGTAATTAGAAGAGTCAGCCACCAAAGTAGTGAATAGACCATCGGGGCGGTCAGT
AGTCAAAGACGCCAACAAAATTTCACTGACAGGGAACTTTTTGACATCTTCAGAAAGTTCGTATTCAGTA
GTCAATTGCCGAGCATCAATAATGGGGATTATACCAGAAGCAACAGTGGAAGTCACATCTACCAACTTTG
CGGTCTCAGAAAAAGCATAAACAGTTCTACTACCGCCATTAGTGAAACTTTTCAAATCGCCCAGTGGAGA
AGAAAAAGGCACAGCGATACTAGCATTAGCGGGCAAGGATGCAACTTTATCAACCAGGGTCCTATAGATA
ACCCTAGCGCCTGGGATCATCCTTTGGACAACTCTTTCTGCCAAATCTAGGTCCAAAATCACTTCATTGA
TACCATTATTGTACAACTTGAGCAAGTTGTCGATCAGCTCCTCAAATTGGTCCTCTGTAACGGATGACTC
AACTTGCACATTAACTTGAAGCTCAGTCGATTGAGTGAACTTGATCAGGTTGTGCAGCTGGTCAGCAGCA
TAGGGAAACACGGCTTTTCCTACCAAACTCAAGGAATTATCAAACTCTGCAACACTTGCGTATGCAGGTA
GCAAGGGAAATGTCATACTTGAAGTCGGACAGTGAGTGTAGTCTTGAGAAATTCTGAAGCCGTATTTTTA
TTATCAGTGAGTCAGTCATCAGGAGATCCTCTACGCCGGACGCATCGTGGCCGGCATCACCGGCGCCACA
GGTGCGGTTGCTGGCGCCTATATCGCCGACATCACCGATGGGGAAGATCGGGCTCGCCACTTCGGGCTCA
TGAGCGCTTGTTTCGGCGTGGGTATGGTGGCAGGCCCCGTGGCCGGGGGACTGTTGGGCGCCATCTCCTT
GCATGCACCATTCCTTGCGGCGGCGGTGCTCAACGGCCTCAACCTACTACTGGGCTGCTTCCTAATGCAG
GAGTCGCATAAGGGAGAGCGTCGAGTATCTATGATTGGAAGTATGGGAATGGTGATACCCGCATTCTTCA
GTGTCTTGAGGTCTCCTATCAGATTATGCCCAACTAAAGCAACCGGAGGAGGAGATTTCATGGTAAATTT
CTCTGACTTTTGGTCATCAGTAGACTCGAACTGTGAGACTATCTCGGTTATGACAGCAGAAATGTCCTTC
TTGGAGACAGTAAATGAAGTCCCACCAATAAAGAAATCCTTGTTATCAGGAACAAACTTCTTGTTTCGAA
CTTTTTCGGTGCCTTGAACTATAAAATGTAGAGTGGATATGTCGGGTAGGAATGGAGCGGGCAAATGCTT
ACCTTCTGGACCTTCAAGAGGTATGTAGGGTTTGTAGATACTGATGCCAACTTCAGTGACAACGTTGCTA
TTTCGTTCAAACCATTCCGAATCCAGAGAAATCAAAGTTGTTTGTCTACTATTGATCCAAGCCAGTGCGG
TCTTGAAACTGACAATAGTGTGCTCGTGTTTTGAGGTCATCTTTGTATGAATAAATCTAGTCTTTGATCT
AAATAATCTTGACGAGCCAGACGATAATACCAATCTAAACTCTTTAAACGTTAAAGGACAAGTATGTCTG
CCTGTATTAAACCCCAAATCAGCTCGTAGTCTGATCCTCATCAACTTGAGGGGCACTATCTTGTTTTAGA
GAAATTTGCGGAGATGCGATATCGAGAAAAAGGTACGCTGATTTTAAACGTGAAATTTATCTCAAGATCT
GCTGCCTCGCGCGTTTCGGTGATGACGGTGAAAACCTCTGACACATGCAGCTCCCGGAGACGGTCACAGC
TTGTCTGTAAGCGGATGCCGGGAGCAGACAAGCCCGTCAGGGCGCGTCAGCGGGTGTTGGCGGGTGTCGG
GGCGCAGCCATGACCCAGTCACGTAGCGATAGCGGAGTGTATACTGGCTTAACTATGCGGCATCAGAGCA
GATTGTACTGAGAGTGCACCATATGCGGTGTGAAATACCGCACAGATGCGTAAGGAGAAAATACCGCATC
AGGCGCTCTTCCGCTTCCTCGCTCACTGACTCGCTGCGCTCGGTCGTTCGGCTGCGGCGAGCGGTATCAG
CTCACTCAAAGGCGGTAATACGGTTATCCACAGAATCAGGGGATAACGCAGGAAAGAACATGTGAGCAAA
AGGCCAGCAAAAGGCCAGGAACCGTAAAAAGGCCGCGTTGCTGGCGTTTTTCCATAGGCTCCGCCCCCCT
GACGAGCATCACAAAAATCGACGCTCAAGTCAGAGGTGGCGAAACCCGACAGGACTATAAAGATACCAGG
CGTTTCCCCCTGGAAGCTCCCTCGTGCGCTCTCCTGTTCCGACCCTGCCGCTTACCGGATACCTGTCCGC
CTTTCTCCCTTCGGGAAGCGTGGCGCTTTCTCATAGCTCACGCTGTAGGTATCTCAGTTCGGTGTAGGTC
GTTCGCTCCAAGCTGGGCTGTGTGCACGAACCCCCCGTTCAGCCCGACCGCTGCGCCTTATCCGGTAACT
ATCGTCTTGAGTCCAACCCGGTAAGACACGACTTATCGCCACTGGCAGCAGCCACTGGTAACAGGATTAG
CAGAGCGAGGTATGTAGGCGGTGCTACAGAGTTCTTGAAGTGGTGGCCTAACTACGGCTACACTAGAAGG
ACAGTATTTGGTATCTGCGCTCTGCTGAAGCCAGTTACCTTCGGAAAAAGAGTTGGTAGCTCTTGATCCG
GCAAACAAACCACCGCTGGTAGCGGTGGTTTTTTTGTTTGCAAGCAGCAGATTACGCGCAGAAAAAAAGG
ATCTCAAGAAGATCCTTTGATCTTTTCTACGGGGTCTGACGCTCAGTGGAACGAAAACTCACGTTAAGGG
ATTTTGGTCATGAGATTATCAAAAAGGATCTTCACCTAGATCCTTTTAAATTAAAAATGAAGTTTTAAAT
CAATCTAAAGTATATATGAGTAAACTTGGTCTGACAGTTACCAATGCTTAATCAGTGAGGCACCTATCTC
AGCGATCTGTCTATTTCGTTCATCCATAGTTGCCTGACTCCCCGTCGTGTAGATAACTACGATACGGGAG
GGCTTACCATCTGGCCCCAGTGCTGCAATGATACCGCGAGACCCACGCTCACCGGCTCCAGATTTATCAG
CAATAAACCAGCCAGCCGGAAGGGCCGAGCGCAGAAGTGGTCCTGCAACTTTATCCGCCTCCATCCAGTC
TATTAATTGTTGCCGGGAAGCTAGAGTAAGTAGTTCGCCAGTTAATAGTTTGCGCAACGTTGTTGCCATT
GCTGCAGGCATCGTGGTGTCACGCTCGTCGTTTGGTATGGCTTCATTCAGCTCCGGTTCCCAACGATCAA
GGCGAGTTACATGATCCCCCATGTTGTGCAAAAAAGCGGTTAGCTCCTTCGGTCCTCCGATCGTTGTCAG
AAGTAAGTTGGCCGCAGTGTTATCACTCATGGTTATGGCAGCACTGCATAATTCTCTTACTGTCATGCCA
TCCGTAAGATGCTTTTCTGTGACTGGTGAGTACTCAACCAAGTCATTCTGAGAATAGTGTATGCGGCGAC
CGAGTTGCTCTTGCCCGGCGTCAACACGGGATAATACCGCGCCACATAGCAGAACTTTAAAAGTGCTCAT
CATTGGAAAACGTTCTTCGGGGCGAAAACTCTCAAGGATCTTACCGCTGTTGAGATCCAGTTCGATGTAA
CCCACTCGTGCACCCAACTGATCTTCAGCATCTTTTACTTTCACCAGCGTTTCTGGGTGAGCAAAAACAG
GAAGGCAAAATGCCGCAAAAAAGGGAATAAGGGCGACACGGAAATGTTGAATACTCATACTCTTCCTTTT
TCAATATTATTGAAGCATTTATCAGGGTTATTGTCTCATGAGCGGATACATATTTGAATGTATTTAGAAA
AATAAACAAATAGGGGTTCCGCGCACATTTCCCCGAAAAGTGCCACCTGACGTCTAAGAAACCATTATTA
TCATGACATTAACCTATAAAAATAGGCGTATCACGAGGCCCTTTCGTCTTCAAGAATTAATTCTCATGTT
TGACAGCTTATCATCGATAAGCTGACTCATGTTGGTATTGTGAAATAGACGCAGATCGGGAACACTGAAA
AATAACAGTTATTATTCGA
Features (pLannotate 1.2.2; 15 found; start..end, strand, type, name):
      1..936     +  promoter       AOX1 promoter: Pichia pastoris AOX1; inducible promoter, regulated by methanol
    948..1213    +  CDS            α-factor secretion signal: N-terminal secretion signal from S. cerevisiae alpha-factor; MFα1; Cleavage by the Kex2 protease occurs after the dibasic KR sequence. The EA dipeptides are then removed by dipeptidyl aminopeptidase A.
   1208..1543    +  CDS            2SS8_HELAN (fragment): Experimental evidence at protein level: Swiss-Prot protein existence level 1. This is a 2S seed storage protein. From Helianthus annuus (Common sunflower).
   1584..1649    +  CDS            AOX1 (fragment): ALOX1_KOMPC - Experimental evidence at protein level: Swiss-Prot protein existence level 1. Major isoform of alcohol oxidase, which catalyzes the oxidation of methanol to formaldehyde and hydrogen peroxide, the first step in the methanol utilization pathway of methylotrophic yeasts. From Komagataella phaffii (strain ATCC 76273 / CBS 7435 / CECT 11047 / NRRL Y-11430 / Wegner 21-1) (Yeast) (Pichia pastoris).
   1653..1899    +  terminator     AOX1 terminator: Pichia pastoris AOX1; transcription terminator for AOX1
   1982..2275    +  CDS            TcR (fragment): tetracycline efflux protein; tet; confers resistance to tetracycline
   2312..4846    -  CDS            PpHIS4: multifunctional enzyme, required for histidine biosynthesis; Pichia pastoris HIS4; auxotrophic marker for Pichia pastoris
   4925..5204    +  CDS            TcR (fragment): tetracycline efflux protein; tet; confers resistance to tetracycline
   5201..5949    +  misc_feature   AOX1 3' fragment: region downstream of Pichia pastoris AOX1 gene
   5951..5991    +  CDS            rop (fragment): Rop protein, which maintains plasmids at low copy number; rop
   6093..6233    +  misc_feature   bom: basis of mobility region from pBR322
   6419..7007    -  rep_origin     ori: high-copy-number ColE1/pMB1/pBR322/pUC origin of replication
   7178..8038    -  CDS            AmpR: β-lactamase; bla; confers resistance to ampicillin, carbenicillin, and related antibiotics
   8039..8143    -  promoter       AmpR promoter: bla
   8260..8283    +  promoter       tet promoter (fragment): E. coli promoter for tetracycline efflux protein gene
