[The description below was written by a language model from this plasmid's Addgene catalogue record and pLannotate feature annotations shown in this document.]
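Description:
pGJM010 is a yeast expression plasmid built on the Invitrogen pPIC9 backbone for secreted protein production in Pichia pastoris (Komagataella phaffii). It is propagated in E. coli through a ColE1/pBR322-type origin with ampicillin selection (AmpR under its own bla promoter). The backbone also retains pBR322 remnants, including the bom region and non-functional fragments of rop and the tetracycline resistance gene. In yeast, selection relies on the Pichia HIS4 gene, which complements histidine auxotrophy. The AOX1 promoter at one end of the cassette and the AOX1 3' fragment downstream of HIS4 provide homology to the AOX1 locus, which in pPIC9-type vectors supports chromosomal integration.

The payload is a 333 bp insert cloned between XhoI and EcoRI, placed downstream of the methanol-inducible AOX1 promoter and in line with the S. cerevisiae α-factor secretion signal, and followed by the AOX1 terminator. The signal directs the product into the secretory pathway and is removed by Kex2 and dipeptidyl aminopeptidase processing. The insert encodes a structural chimera based on the sunflower 2S albumin seed storage protein SFA8, carrying a Brazil nut allergen segment. The feature table recognises it as a fragment of the sunflower protein. The record is inconsistent about the donor: the insert name says Ber e 2, whereas the depositor comment specifies helix 3 of Ber e 1, in agreement with the associated publication on mapping the major structural IgE epitope of Ber e 1 with chimeric proteins. Repository sequencing reported a frameshift and early termination in the secretion signal–SFA8 reading frame relative to the depositor's reference. The depositing lab states that the protein is not mutated and that this reflects its chimeric design.
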