Addgene plasmid #128546: pGJM010
Purpose: Expresses Chimera SFA8+BN
Depositing lab: Marcos Alcocer. Depositing organization: University of Nottingham. Publication: The major human structural IgE epitope of the Brazil nut allergen Ber e 1: a chimaeric and protein microarray approach. Alcocer MJ, Murtagh GJ, Wilson PB, Progias P, Lin J, Archer DB. J Mol Biol. 2004 Oct 22;343(3):759-69. doi: 10.1016/j.jmb.2004.08.065. PubMed 15465060.
Backbone
  Vector backbone: pPIC9
  Backbone manufacturer: Invitrogen
  Backbone size w/o insert (bp): 8016
  Vector type: Yeast Expression
  Selectable markers: HIS4
Growth in bacteria
  Bacterial resistance: Ampicillin, 100 μg/mL
  Growth temperature: 37°C
  Growth strain: DH5alpha
  Copy number: Unknown
Gene/Insert
  Gene/Insert name: Chimera SFA8+Ber e 2
  Species: Bertholletia excelsa+Helianthus annus
  Insert size (bp): 333
  Promoter: AOX1
  Cloning method: Restriction Enzyme; 5′ cloning site XhoI (not destroyed); 3′ cloning site EcoRI (not destroyed)
  Sequencing primers: 5′ CGACTGGTTCCAATTGACAAGCTTT; 3′ TGCATCTCTCAGGCAAATGGCA
Terms and licenses: Academic/Nonprofit Terms; Industry Terms: Not Available to Industry
Depositor comments: secreted SFA8+Ber e 1 helix 3 Addgene NGS found a frameshift and early termination of the a-factor secretion signal-CDS(SFA8)_1 translation, compared to the reference sequence provided by the Alcocer laboratory. The Alcocer laboratory has confirmed that the protein is not mutated and this is a structural chimera protein
How to cite: pGJM010 was a gift from Marcos Alcocer (Addgene plasmid # 128546 ; http://n2t.net/addgene:128546 ; RRID:Addgene_128546)
